>Addgene plasmid #202520 | pCMV-Tag2B-E2F1 | addgene full sequence | sequence record 396601 | Addgene NGS Result
ATGCATTAGTTATTAATAGTAATCAATTACGGGGTCATTAGTTCATAGCCCATATATGGAGTTCCGCGTT
ACATAACTTACGGTAAATGGCCCGCCTGGCTGACCGCCCAACGACCCCCGCCCATTGACGTCAATAATGA
CGTATGTTCCCATAGTAACGCCAATAGGGACTTTCCATTGACGTCAATGGGTGGAGTATTTACGGTAAAC
TGCCCACTTGGCAGTACATCAAGTGTATCATATGCCAAGTACGCCCCCTATTGACGTCAATGACGGTAAA
TGGCCCGCCTGGCATTATGCCCAGTACATGACCTTATGGGACTTTCCTACTTGGCAGTACATCTACGTAT
TAGTCATCGCTATTACCATGGTGATGCGGTTTTGGCAGTACATCAATGGGCGTGGATAGCGGTTTGACTC
ACGGGGATTTCCAAGTCTCCACCCCATTGACGTCAATGGGAGTTTGTTTTGGCACCAAAATCAACGGGAC
TTTCCAAAATGTCGTAACAACTCCGCCCCATTGACGCAAATGGGCGGTAGGCGTGTACGGTGGGAGGTCT
ATATAAGCAGAGCTGGTTTAGTGAACCGTCAGATCCGCTAGCGATTACGCCAAGCTCGAAATTAACCCTC
ACTAAAGGGAACAAAAGCTGGAGCTCCACCGCGGTGGCGGCCGCCACCATGGATTACAAGGATGACGACG
ATAAGAGCCCGGGCGGATCCCATATGGCCTTGGCCGGGGCCCCTGCGGGCGGCCCATGCGCGCCGGCGCT
GGAGGCCCTGCTCGGGGCCGGCGCGCTGCGGCTGCTCGACTCCTCGCAGATCGTCATCATCTCCGCCGCG
CAGGACGCCAGCGCCCCGCCGGCTCCCACCGGCCCCGCGGCGCCCGCCGCCGGCCCCTGCGACCCTGACC
TGCTGCTCTTCGCCACACCGCAGGCGCCCCGGCCCACACCCAGTGCGCCGCGGCCCGCGCTCGGCCGCCC
GCCGGTGAAGCGGAGGCTGGACCTGGAAACTGACCATCAGTACCTGGCCGAGAGCAGTGGGCCAGCTCGG
GGCAGAGGCCGCCATCCAGGAAAAGGTGTGAAATCCCCGGGGGAGAAGTCACGCTATGAGACCTCACTGA
ATCTGACCACCAAGCGCTTCCTGGAGCTGCTGAGCCACTCGGCTGACGGTGTCGTCGACCTGAACTGGGC
TGCCGAGGTGCTGAAGGTGCAGAAGCGGCGCATCTATGACATCACCAACGTCCTTGAGGGCATCCAGCTC
ATTGCCAAGAAGTCCAAGAACCACATCCAGTGGCTGGGCAGCCACACCACAGTGGGCGTCGGCGGACGGC
TTGAGGGGTTGACCCAGGACCTCCGACAGCTGCAGGAGAGCGAGCAGCAGCTGGACCACCTGATGAATAT
CTGTACTACGCAGCTGCGCCTGCTCTCCGAGGACACTGACAGCCAGCGCCTGGCCTACGTGACGTGTCAG
GACCTTCGTAGCATTGCAGACCCTGCAGAGCAGATGGTTATGGTGATCAAAGCCCCTCCTGAGACCCAGC
TCCAAGCCGTGGACTCTTCGGAGAACTTTCAGATCTCCCTTAAGAGCAAACAAGGCCCGATCGATGTTTT
CCTGTGCCCTGAGGAGACCGTAGGTGGGATCAGCCCTGGGAAGACCCCATCCCAGGAGGTCACTTCTGAG
GAGGAGAACAGGGCCACTGACTCTGCCACCATAGTGTCACCACCACCATCATCTCCCCCCTCATCCCTCA
CCACAGATCCCAGCCAGTCTCTACTCAGCCTGGAGCAAGAACCGCTGTTGTCCCGGATGGGCAGCCTGCG
GGCTCCCGTGGACGAGGACCGCCTGTCCCCGCTGGTGGCGGCCGACTCGCTCCTGGAGCATGTGCGGGAG
GACTTCTCCGGCCTCCTCCCTGAGGAGTTCATCAGCCTTTCCCCACCCCACGAGGCCCTCGACTACCACT
TCGGCCTCGAGGAGGGCGAGGGCATCAGAGACCTCTTCGACTGTGACTTTGGGGACCTCACCCCCCTGGA
TTTCTGACAGGATGCATGAATTCGATATCAAGCTTATCGATACCGTCGACCTCGAGGGGGGGCCCGGTAC
CTTAATTAATTAAGGTACCAGGTAAGTGTACCCAATTCGCCCTATAGTGAGTCGTATTACAATTCACTCG
ATCGCCCTTCCCAACAGTTGCGCAGCCTGAATGGCGAATGGAGATCCAATTTTTAAGTGTATAATGTGTT
AAACTACTGATTCTAATTGTTTGTGTATTTTAGATTCACAGTCCCAAGGCTCATTTCAGGCCCCTCAGTC
CTCACAGTCTGTTCATGATCATAATCAGCCATACCACATTTGTAGAGGTTTTACTTGCTTTAAAAAACCT
CCCACACCTCCCCCTGAACCTGAAACATAAAATGAATGCAATTGTTGTTGTTAACTTGTTTATTGCAGCT
TATAATGGTTACAAATAAAGCAATAGCATCACAAATTTCACAAATAAAGCATTTTTTTCACTGCATTCTA
GTTGTGGTTTGTCCAAACTCATCAATGTATCTTAACGCGTAAATTGTAAGCGTTAATATTTTGTTAAAAT
TCGCGTTAAATTTTTGTTAAATCAGCTCATTTTTTAACCAATAGGCCGAAATCGGCAAAATCCCTTATAA
ATCAAAAGAATAGACCGAGATAGGGT
[37 nt withheld, positions 2687-2723]
AAAGAACGTGGACTCCAACGTCAAAGG
[49 nt withheld, positions 2751-2799]
T
[91 nt withheld, positions 2801-2891]
G
[124 nt withheld, positions 2893-3016]
CAGGTGGCACTTTTCGGGGAAATGTGCGCGGAACCCCTATTTGTTTATTTTTCTAAATACATTCAAATAT
GTATCCGCTCATGAGACAATAACCCTGATAAATGCTTCAATAATATTGAAAAAGGAAGAATCCTGAGGCG
GAAAGAACCAGCTGTGGAATGTGTGTCAGTTAGGGTGTGGAAAGTCCCCAGGCTCCCCAGCAGGCAGAAG
TATGCAAAGCATGCATCTCAATTAGTCAGCAACCAGGTGTGGAAAGTCCCCAGGCTCCCCAGCAGGCAGA
AGTATGCAAAGCATGCATCTCAATTAGTCAGCAACCATAGTCCCGCCCCTAACTCCGCCCATCCCGCCCC
TAACTCCGCCCAGTTCCGCCCATTCTCCGCCCCATGGCTGACTAATTTTTTTTATTTATGCAGAGGCCGA
GGCCGCCTCGGCCTCTGAGCTATTCCAGAAGTAGTGAGGAGGCTTTTTTGGAGGCCTAGGCTTTTGCAAA
GATCGATCAAGAGACAGGATGAGGATCGTTTCGCATGATTGAACAAGATGGATTGCACGCAGGTTCTCCG
GCCGCTTGGGTGGAGAGGCTATTCGGCTATGACTGGGCACAACAGACAATCGGCTGCTCTGATGCCGCCG
TGTTCCGGCTGTCAGCGCAGGGGCGCCCGGTTCTTTTTGTCAAGACCGACCTGTCCGGTGCCCTGAATGA
ACTGCAAGACGAGGCAGCGCGGCTATCGTGGCTGGCCACGACGGGCGTTCCTTGCGCAGCTGTGCTCGAC
GTTGTCACTGAAGCGGGAAGGGACTGGCTGCTATTGGGCGAAGTGCCGGGGCAGGATCTCCTGTCATCTC
ACCTTGCTCCTGCCGAGAAAGTATCCATCATGGCTGATGCAATGCGGCGGCTGCATACGCTTGATCCGGC
TACCTGCCCATTCGACCACCAAGCGAAACATCGCATCGAGCGAGCACGTACTCGGATGGAAGCCGGTCTT
GTCGATCAGGATGATCTGGACGAAGAACATCAGGGGCTCGCGCCAGCCGAACTGTTCGCCAGGCTCAAGG
CGAGCATGCCCGACGGCGAGGATCTCGTCGTGACCCATGGCGATGCCTGCTTGCCGAATATCATGGTGGA
AAATGGCCGCTTTTCTGGATTCATCGACTGTGGCCGGCTGGGTGTGGCGGACCGCTATCAGGACATAGCG
TTGGCTACCCGTGATATTGCTGAAGAACTTGGCGGCGAATGGGCTGACCGCTTCCTCGTGCTTTACGGTA
TCGCCGCTCCCGATTCGCAGCGCATCGCCTTCTATCGCCTTCTTGACGAGTTCTTCTGAGCGGGACTCTG
GGGTTCGAAATGACCGACCAAGCGACGCCCAACCTGCCATCACGAGATTTCGATTCCACCGCCGCCTTCT
ATGAAAGGTTGGGCTTCGGAATCGTTTTCCGGGACGCCGGCTGGATGATCCTCCAGCGCGGGGATCTCAT
GCTGGAGTTCTTCGCCCACCCTAGGGGGAGGCTAACTGAAACACGGAAGGAGACAATACCGGAAGGAACC
CGCGCTATGACGGCAATAAAAAGACAGAATAAAACGCACGGTGTTGGGTCGTTTGTTCATAAACGCGGGG
TTCGGTCCCAGGGCTGGCACTCTGTCGATACCCCACCGAGACCCCATTGGGGCCAATACGCCCGCGTTTC
TTCCTTTTCCCCACCCCACCCCCCAAGTTCGGGTGAAGGCCCAGGGCTCGCAGCCAACGTCGGGGCGGCA
GGCCCTGCCATAGCCTCAGGTTACTCATATATACTTTAGATTGATTTAAAACTTCATTTTTAATTTAAAA
GGATCTAGGTGAAGATCCTTTTTGATAATCTCATGACCAAAATCCCTTAACGTGAGTTTTCGTTCCACTG
AGCGTCAGACCCCGTAGAAAAGATCAAAGGATCTTCTTGAGATCCTTTTTTTCTGCGCGTAATCTGCTGC
TTGCAAACAAAAAAACCACCGCTACCAGCGGTGGTTTGTTTGCCGGATCAAGAGCTACCAACTCTTTTTC
CGAAGGTAACTGGCTTCAGCAGAGCGCAGATACCAAATACTGTTCTTCTAGTGTAGCCGTAGTTAGGCCA
CCACTTCAAGAACTCTGTAGCACCGCCTACATACCTCGCTCTGCTAATCCTGTTACCAGTGGCTGCTGCC
AGTGGCGATAAGTCGTGTCTTACCGGGTTGGACTCAAGACGATAGTTACCGGATAAGGCGCAGCGGTCGG
GCTGAACGGGGGGTTCGTGCACACAGCCCAGCTTGGAGCGAACGACCTACACCGAACTGAGATACCTACA
GCGTGAGCTATGAGAAAGCGCCACGCTTCCCGAAGGGAGAAAGGCGGACAGGTATCCGGTAAGCGGCAGG
GTCGGAACAGGAGAGCGCACGAGGGAGCTTCCAGGGGGAAACGCCTGGTATCTTTATAGTCCTGTCGGGT
TTCGCCACCTCTGACTTGAGCGTCGATTTTTGTGATGCTCGTCAGGGGGGCGGAGCCTATGGAAAAACGC
CAGCAACGCGGCCTTTTTACGGTTCCTGGCCTTTTGCTGGCCTTTTGCTCACATGTTCTTTCCTGCGTTA
TCCCCTGATTCTGTGGATAACCGTATTACCGCC
Features (pLannotate 1.2.2; 20 found; start..end, strand, type, name):
     67..370     +  enhancer       CMV enhancer: human cytomegalovirus immediate early enhancer
    371..574     +  promoter       CMV promoter: human cytomegalovirus (CMV) immediate early promoter
    620..638     +  promoter       T3 promoter: promoter for bacteriophage T3 RNA polymerase
    651..674     +  misc_feature   MCS (fragment): pBluescript multiple cloning site
    682..706     +  CDS            3xFLAG (fragment): three tandem FLAG® epitope tags
    724..2034    +  CDS            E2F1: E2F1_HUMAN - Also known as RBBP3. Experimental evidence at protein level: Swiss-Prot protein existence level 1. Transcription activator that binds DNA cooperatively with DP proteins through the E2 recognition site, 5'-TTTC[CG]CGC-3' found in the promoter region of a number of genes whose products are involved in cell cycle regulation or in DNA replication. The DRTF1/E2F complex functions in the control of cell-cycle progression from G1 to S phase. E2F1 binds preferentially RB1 in a cell-cycle dependent manner. It can mediate both cell proliferation and TP53/p53-dependent apoptosis. Blocks adip
   2043..2101    +  misc_feature   MCS (fragment): pBluescript multiple cloning site
   2141..2159    -  promoter       T7 promoter: promoter for bacteriophage T7 RNA polymerase
   2169..2208    +  CDS            lacZα (fragment): LacZα fragment of β-galactosidase; lacZ fragment
   2218..2273    +  intron         small t intron (fragment): SV40 (simian virus 40) small t antigen intron
   2273..2410    +  CDS            large T antigen (fragment): large T antigen from SV40 (simian virus 40)
   2433..2554    +  polyA_signal   SV40 poly(A) signal: SV40 polyadenylation signal
   2588..3016    -  rep_origin     f1 ori (sequence partly withheld): f1 bacteriophage origin of replication; arrow indicates direction of (+) strand synthesis
   3043..3145    +  promoter       AmpR promoter: bla
   3149..3506    +  promoter       SV40 promoter: SV40 enhancer and early promoter
   3541..4335    +  CDS            NeoR/KanR: aminoglycoside phosphotransferase from Tn5; aph(3')-II (or nptII); confers resistance to neomycin, kanamycin, and G418 (Geneticin®)
   4356..4508    +  CDS            ble (fragment): BLE_KLEPN - Experimental evidence at protein level: Swiss-Prot protein existence level 1. Binding protein with a strong affinity to the bleomycin family of antibiotics. Binds to CL990; an antimitotic-antibiotic compound. From Klebsiella pneumoniae.
   4567..4614    +  polyA_signal   HSV TK poly(A) signal: herpes simplex virus thymidine kinase polyadenylation signal (Cole and Stacy, 1985)
   4705..4721    -  polyA_signal   bGH poly(A) signal (fragment): bovine growth hormone polyadenylation signal
   4943..5531    +  rep_origin     ori: high-copy-number ColE1/pMB1/pBR322/pUC origin of replication
