[The description below was written by a language model from this plasmid's Addgene catalogue record and pLannotate feature annotations shown in this document.]
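Description:
pCMV-Tag2B-E2F1 is a 5,639 bp mammalian expression plasmid built on the Stratagene pCMV-Tag2B backbone and designed to produce human E2F1 carrying an N-terminal FLAG epitope. The E2F1 coding sequence (about 1.3 kb, referenced to the human mRNA record) was inserted between the BamHI and EcoRI sites of the polylinker, both of which remain intact. Transcription is driven by the human cytomegalovirus immediate early enhancer and promoter. It terminates at an SV40 polyadenylation signal, which is preceded by small annotated remnants of SV40 small t intron and large T antigen sequence. The automated annotation labels the tag as a short fragment of a 3xFLAG element, which fits the single FLAG epitope described in the catalogue entry. T3 and T7 phage promoters flank the cloning region and serve as sequencing primer sites.

The plasmid replicates in E. coli from a high-copy ColE1/pUC-type origin, and an f1 origin is also present for single-stranded DNA production. A single Tn5 aminoglycoside phosphotransferase gene (NeoR/KanR) provides selection in both hosts. A bacterial bla promoter drives it for kanamycin resistance in bacteria, and the SV40 enhancer/early promoter drives it for G418 selection of transfected mammalian cells, with an HSV TK poly(A) signal downstream. The short lacZα, ble and bGH poly(A) hits appear to be backbone remnants with no evident function.

E2F1 is a transcription activator that binds DNA together with DP proteins, interacts with RB1, and regulates genes controlling the G1-to-S transition. The construct is suited to transient or stable overexpression of E2F1, with the FLAG epitope available for detection or immunoprecipitation. It was deposited with a study of the E2F/ACSL4 axis and ferroptosis in RB1-deficient prostate tumours.
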