Addgene plasmid #202520: pCMV-Tag2B-E2F1
Purpose: Expressing human E2F1 protein with FLAG-tag
Depositing lab: Ming Chen. Depositing organization: Duke University. Publication: RB1-deficient prostate tumor growth and metastasis are vulnerable to ferroptosis induction via the E2F/ACSL4 axis. Wang ME, Chen J, Lu Y, Bawcom AR, Wu J, Ou J, Asara JM, Armstrong AJ, Wang Q, Li L, Wang Y, Huang J, Chen M. J Clin Invest. 2023 Mar 16:e166647. doi: 10.1172/JCI166647. PubMed 36928314.
Backbone
  Vector backbone: pCMV-Tag2B
  Backbone manufacturer: Stratagene
  Backbone size w/o insert (bp): 4300
  Total vector size (bp): 5639
  Vector type: Mammalian Expression
  Selectable markers: Neomycin (select with G418)
Growth in bacteria
  Bacterial resistance: Kanamycin, 50 μg/mL
  Growth temperature: 37°C
  Growth strain: DH5alpha
  Copy number: Unknown
Gene/Insert
  Gene/Insert name: E2F1
  Species: H. sapiens (human)
  GenBank ID: NM_005225.3
  Entrez Gene: E2F1 (a.k.a. E2F-1, RBAP1, RBBP3, RBP3)
  Promoter: CMV
  Tag / fusion protein: FLAG-tag (N terminal on insert)
  Cloning method: Restriction Enzyme; 5′ cloning site BamHI (not destroyed); 3′ cloning site EcoRI (not destroyed)
  Sequencing primers: 5′ T3; 3′ T7
Terms and licenses: Academic/Nonprofit Terms; Industry Terms: Not Available to Industry
How to cite: pCMV-Tag2B-E2F1 was a gift from Ming Chen (Addgene plasmid # 202520 ; http://n2t.net/addgene:202520 ; RRID:Addgene_202520)
